>Addgene plasmid #111698 | pRibo-APEX2 | depositor full sequence | sequence record 213229 | pRibo-APEX2 sequence 5136 bps
TCTAGAGGTGACCACAACGCGCCCGCTTTGATCGGGGACGTCTGCGGCCGACCATTTACGGGTCTTGTTG
TCGTTGGCGGTCATGGGCCGAACATACTCACCCGGATCGGAGGGCCGAGGACAAGGTCGAACGAGGGGCA
TGACCCGGTGCGGGGCTTCTTGCACTCGGCATAGGCGAGTGCTAAGAATAACGTTGGCACTCGCGACCGG
GATACGACTCACTATAGGTACCGGTGATACCAGCATCGTCTTGATGCCCTTGGCAGCACCCTGCTAAGGA
GGCAACAAGATGCATATGGGCAAGCCCATCCCCAACCCCCTGCTGGGCCTGGACAGCACCGGAAAGTCTT
ACCCAACTGTGAGTGCTGATTACCAGGACGCCGTTGAGAAGGCGAAGAAGAAGCTCAGAGGCTTCATCGC
TGAGAAGAGATGCGCTCCTCTAATGCTCCGTTTGGCATTCCACTCTGCTGGAACCTTTGACAAGGGCACG
AAGACCGGTGGACCCTTCGGAACCATCAAGCACCCTGCCGAACTGGCTCACAGCGCTAACAACGGTCTTG
ACATCGCTGTTAGGCTTTTGGAGCCACTCAAGGCGGAGTTCCCTATTTTGAGCTACGCCGATTTCTACCA
GTTGGCTGGCGTTGTTGCCGTTGAGGTCACGGGTGGACCTAAGGTTCCATTCCACCCTGGAAGAGAGGAC
AAGCCTGAGCCACCACCAGAGGGTCGCTTGCCCGATCCCACTAAGGGTTCTGACCATTTGAGAGATGTGT
TTGGCAAAGCTATGGGGCTTACTGACCAAGATATCGTTGCTCTATCTGGGGGTCACACTATTGGAGCTGC
ACACAAGGAGCGTTCTGGATTTGAGGGTCCCTGGACCTCTAATCCTCTTATTTTCGACAACTCATACTTC
ACGGAGTTGTTGAGTGGTGAGAAGGAAGGTCTCCTTCAGCTACCTTCTGACAAGGCTCTTTTGTCTGACC
CTGTATTCCGCCCTCTCGTTGATAAATATGCAGCGGACGAAGATGCCTTCTTTGCTGATTACGCTGAGGC
TCACCAAAAGCTTTCCGAGCTTGGGTTTGCTGATGCCTAATGAAGATGGAGACCAAGCTTATCGATGTCG
ACGTAGTTAACTAGCGTACGATCGACTGCCAGGCATCAAATAAAACGAAAGGCTCAGTCGAAAGACTGGG
CCTTTCGTTTTATCTGTTGTTTGTCCGGCCATCATGGCCGCGGTGATCAGCTAGCCAACAAAGCGACGTT
GTGTCTCAAAATCTCTGATGTTACATTGCACAAGATAAAAATATATCATCATGAACAATAAAACTGTCTG
CTTACATAAACAGTAATACAAGGGGTGTTATGAGCCATATTCAACGGGAAACGTCTTGCTCGAGGCCGCG
ATTAAATTCCAACATGGATGCTGATTTATATGGGTATAAATGGGCTCGCGATAATGTCGGGCAATCAGGT
GCGACAATCTATCGCTTGTATGGGAAGCCCCATGCGCCAGAGTTGTTTCTGAAACATGGCAAAGGTAGCG
TTGCCAATGATGTTACAGATGAGATGGTCAGACTAAACTGGCTGACGGAATTTATGCCTCTTCCGACCAT
CAAGCATTTTATCCGTACTCCTGATGATGCATGGTTACTCACCACTGCGATCCCCGGGAAAACAGCATTC
CAGGTATTAGAAGAATATCCTGATTCAGGTGAAAATATTGTTGATGCGCTGGCAGTGTTCCTGCGCCGGT
TGCATTCGATTCCTGTTTGTAATTGTCCTTTTAACAGCGATCGCGTATTTCGTCTCGCTCAGGCGCAATC
ACGAATGAATAACGGTTTGGTTGATGCGAGTGATTTTGATGACGAGCGTAATGGCTGGCCTGTTGAACAA
GTCTGGAAAGAAATGCATAATCTTTTGCCATTCTCACCGGATTCAGTCGTCACTCATGGTGATTTCTCAC
TTGATAACCTTATTTTTGACGAGGGGAAATTAATAGGTTGTATTGATGTTGGACGAGTCGGAATCGCAGA
CCGATACCAGGATCTTGCCATCCTATGGAACTGCCTCGGTGAGTTTTCTCCTTCATTACAGAAACGGCTT
TTTCAAAAATATGGTATTGATAATCCTGATATGAATAAATTGCAGTTTCATTTGATGCTCGATGAGTTTT
TCTAATCAGAATTGGTTAATTGGTTGTAACACTGGCAGAGCATTACGCTGACTTGACGGGACGGCGGCTT
TGTTGAATAAATCGAACTTTTGCTGAGTTGAAGGATCAGATCACGCATCTTCCCGACAACGCAGACCGTT
CCGTGGCAAAGCAAAAGTTCAAAATCACCAACTGGTCCACCTACAACAAAGCTCTCATCAACCGTGGCTC
CCTCACTTTCTGGCTGGATGATGGGGCGATTCAGGCCTGGTATGAGTCAGCAACACCTTCTTCACGAGGC
AGACCTCACTAGTTCCACTGAGCGTCAGACCCCGTAGAAAAGATCAAAGGATCTTCTTGAGATCCTTTTT
TTCTGCGCGTAATCTGCTGCTTGCAAACAAAAAAACCACCGCTACCAGCGGTGGTTTGTTTGCCGGATCA
AGAGCTACCAACTCTTTTTCCGAAGGTAACTGGCTTCAGCAGAGCGCAGATACCAAATACTGTCCTTCTA
GTGTAGCCGTAGTTAGGCCACCACTTCAAGAACTCTGTAGCACCGCCTACATACCTCGCTCTGCTAATCC
TGTTACCAGTGGCTGCTGCCAGTGGCGATAAGTCGTGTCTTACCGGGTTGGACTCAAGACGATAGTTACC
GGATAAGGCGCAGCGGTCGGGCTGAACGGGGGGTTCGTGCACACAGCCCAGCTTGGAGCGAACGACCTAC
ACCGAACTGAGATACCTACAGCGTGAGCATTGAGAAAGCGCCACGCTTCCCGAAGGGAGAAAGGCGGACA
GGTATCCGGTAAGCGGCAGGGTCGGAACAGGAGAGCGCACGAGGGAGCTTCCAGGGGGAAACGCCTGGTA
TCTTTATAGTCCTGTCGGGTTTCGCCACCTCTGACTTGAGCGTCGATTTTTGTGATGCTCGTCAGGGGGG
CGGAGCCTATGGAAAAACGCCAGCAACGCGGCCTTTTTACGGTTCCTGGCCTTTTGCTGGCCTTTTGCTC
ACATGTTCTTTCCTGCGTTATCCCCTGATTCTGTGGATAACCGTATTACCGCCTTTGAGTGAGCTGATAC
CGCTCGCCGCAGCCGAACGACCGAGCGCAACGCGTGAGCCCACCAGCTCCGTAAGTTCGGGTGCTGTGTG
GCTCGTACCCGCGCATTCAGGCGGCAGGGGGTCTAACGGGTCTAAGGCGGCGTGTACGGCCGCCACAGCG
GCTCTTAGCGGCCCGGAAACGTCCTCGAAACGACGCATGTGTTCCTCCTGGTTGGTACAGGTGGTTGGGG
GTGCTCGGCTGTCGCTGGTGTTTCATCATCAGGGCTCGACGGGAGAGCGGGGGAGTGTGCAGTTGTGGGG
TGGCCCCTCAGCGAAATATCTGACTTGGAGCTCGTGTCGGACCATACACCGGTGATTAATCGTGGTTTAT
TATCAAGCGTGAGCCACGTCGCCGACGAATTTGAGCAGCTCTGGCTGCCGTACTGGTCCCTGGCAAGCGA
CGATCTGCTCGAGGGGATCTACCGCCAAAGCCGCGCGTCGGCCCTAGGCCGCCGGTACATCGAGGCGAAC
CCAACAGCGCTGGCAAACCTGCTGGTCGTGGACGTAGACCATCCAGACGCAGCGCTCCGAGCGCTCAGCG
CCCGGGGGTCCCATCCGCTGCCCAACGCGATCGTGGGCAATCGCGCCAACGGCCACGCACACGCAGTGTG
GGCACTCAACGCCCCTGTTCCACGCACCGAATACGCGCGGCGTAAGCCGCGCCGTCGATGGCGACCGCAG
TTACTCAGGCCTCATGACCAAAAACCCCGGCCACATCGCCTGGGAAACGGAATGGCTCCACTCAGATCTC
TACACACTCAGCCACATCGAGGCCGAGCTCGGCGCGAACATGCCACCGCCGCGCTGGCGTCAGCAGACCA
CGTACAAAGCGGCTCCGACGCCGCTAGGGCGGAATTGCGCACTGTTCGATTCCGTCAGGTTGTGGGCCTA
TCTTCCCGCCCTCATGCGGATCTACCTGCCGACCCGGAACGTGGACGGACTCGGCCGCGCGATCTATGCC
GAGTGCCACGCGCGAAACGCCGAATTTCCGTGCAACGACGTGTGTCCCGGACCGCTACCGGACAGCGAGG
TCCGCGCCATCGCCAACAGCATTTGGCGTTGGATCACAACCAAGTCGCGCATTTGGGCGGACGGGATCGT
GGTCTACGAGGCCACACTCAGTGCGCGCCATGCGGCCATCTCGCGGAAGGGCGCAGCAGCGCGCACGGCG
GCGAGCACAGTTGCGCGGCGCGCAAAGTCCGCGTCAGCCATGGAGGCATTGCTATGAGCGACGGCTACAG
CGACGGCTACAGCGACGGCTACAACTGGCAGCCGACTGTCCGCAAAAAGCGGCGCGTGACCGCCGCCGAA
GGCGCTCGAATCACCGGACTATCCGAACGCCACGTCGTCCGGCTCGTGGCGCAGGAACGCAGCGAGTGGT
TCGCCGAGCAGGCTGCACGCCGCGAACGCATCCGCGCCTATCACGACGACGAGGGCCACTCTTGGCCGCA
AACGGCCAAACATTTCGGGCTGCATCTGGACACCGTTAAGCGACTCGGCTATCGGGCGAGGAAAGAGCGT
GCGGCAGAACAGGAAGCGGCTCAAAAGGCCCACAACGAAGCCGACAATCCACCGCTGTTCTAACGCAATT
GGGGAGCGGGTGTCGCGGGGGTTCCGTGGGGGGTTCCGTTGCAACGGGTCGGACAGGTAAAAGTCCTGGT
AGACGCTAGTTTTCTGGTTTGGGCCATGCCTGTCTCGTTGCGTGTTTCGTTGCGTCCGTTTTGAATACCA
GCCAGACGAGACGGGGTTCTACGAATCTTGGTCGATACCAAGCCATTTCCGCTGAATATCGTGGAGCTCA
CCGCCAGAATCGGTGGTTGTGGTGATGTACGTGGCGAACTCCGTTGTAGTGCTTGTGGTGGCATCCGTGG
CGCGGCCGCGGTACCAGATCTTTAAA
Features (pLannotate 1.2.2; 6 found; start..end, strand, type, name):
    212..228     +  promoter       T7 promoter (fragment): promoter for bacteriophage T7 RNA polymerase
    341..1087    +  CDS            APEX2: soybean ascorbate peroxidase, engineered to serve as a monomeric tag for electron microscopy and live-cell proteomics (Lam et al., 2015) more active than the original APEX due to the A134P mutation
   1157..1203    +  terminator     rrnB T1 terminator: transcription terminator T1 from the E. coli rrnB gene
   1360..2175    +  CDS            KanR: aminoglycoside phosphotransferase; aph(3')-Ia; confers resistance to kanamycin in bacteria or G418 (Geneticin®) in eukaryotes
   2316..2459    +  CDS            TRA2_ECOLX (fragment): Protein predicted: Swiss-Prot protein existence level 4. Required for transposition of transposon Tn903. From Escherichia coli.
   2507..3095    +  rep_origin     ori: high-copy-number ColE1/pMB1/pBR322/pUC origin of replication
