>Addgene plasmid #111698 | pRibo-APEX2 | addgene full sequence | sequence record 221259 | Addgene NGS Result
GGCAAGCCCATCCCCAACCCCCTGCTGGGCCTGGACAGCACCGGAAAGTCTTACCCAACTGTGAGTGCTG
ATTACCAGGACGCCGTTGAGAAGGCGAAGAAGAAGCTCAGAGGCTTCATCGCTGAGAAGAGATGCGCTCC
TCTAATGCTCCGTTTGGCATTCCACTCTGCTGGAACCTTTGACAAGGGCACGAAGACCGGTGGACCCTTC
GGAACCATCAAGCACCCTGCCGAACTGGCTCACAGCGCTAACAACGGTCTTGACATCGCTGTTAGGCTTT
TGGAGCCACTCAAGGCGGAGTTCCCTATTTTGAGCTACGCCGATTTCTACCAGTTGGCTGGCGTTGTTGC
CGTTGAGGTCACGGGTGGACCTAAGGTTCCATTCCACCCTGGAAGAGAGGACAAGCCTGAGCCACCACCA
GAGGGTCGCTTGCCCGATCCCACTAAGGGTTCTGACCATTTGAGAGATGTGTTTGGCAAAGCTATGGGGC
TTACTGACCAAGATATCGTTGCTCTATCTGGGGGTCACACTATTGGAGCTGCACACAAGGAGCGTTCTGG
ATTTGAGGGTCCCTGGACCTCTAATCCTCTTATTTTCGACAACTCATACTTCACGGAGTTGTTGAGTGGT
GAGAAGGAAGGTCTCCTTCAGCTACCTTCTGACAAGGCTCTTTTGTCTGACCCTGTATTCCGCCCTCTCG
TTGATAAATATGCAGCGGACGAAGATGCCTTCTTTGCTGATTACGCTGAGGCTCACCAAAAGCTTTCCGA
GCTTGGGTTTGCTGATGCCTAATGAAGATGGAGACCAAGCTTATCGATGTCGACGTAGTTAACTAGCGTA
CGATCGACTGCCAGGCATCAAATAAAACGAAAGGCTCAGTCGAAAGACTGGGCCTTTCGTTTTATGCCAT
CATGGCCGCGGTGATCAGCTAGCCACCTGACGTCGGGGGGGGGGGAAAGCCACGTTGTGTCTCAAAATCT
CTGATGTTACATTGCACAAGATAAAAATATATCATCATGAACAATAAAACTGTCTGCTTACATAAACAGT
AATACAAGGGGTGTTATGAGCCATATTCAACGGGAAACGTCTTGCTCGAGGCCGCGATTAAATTCCAACA
TGGATGCTGATTTATATGGGTATAAATGGGCTCGCGATAATGTCGGGCAATCAGGTGCGACAATCTATCG
CTTGTATGGGAAGCCCCATGCGCCAGAGTTGTTTCTGAAACATGGCAAAGGTAGCGTTGCCAATGATGTT
ACAGATGAGATGGTCAGACTAAACTGGCTGACGGAATTTATGCCTCTTCCGACCATCAAGCATTTTATCC
GTACTCCTGATGATGCATGGTTACTCACCACTGCGATCCCCGGGAAAACAGCATTCCAGGTATTAGAAGA
ATATCCTGATTCAGGTGAAAATATTGTTGATGCGCTGGCAGTGTTCCTGCGCCGGTTGCATTCGATTCCT
GTTTGTAATTGTCCTTTTAACAGCGATCGCGTATTTCGTCTCGCTCAGGCGCAATCACGAATGAATAACG
GTTTGGTTGATGCGAGTGATTTTGATGACGAGCGTAATGGCTGGCCTGTTGAACAAGTCTGGAAAGAAAT
GCATAATCTTTTGCCATTCTCACCGGATTCAGTCGTCACTCATGGTGATTTCTCACTTGATAACCTTATT
TTTGACGAGGGGAAATTAATAGGTTGTATTGATGTTGGACGAGTCGGAATCGCAGACCGATACCAGGATC
TTGCCATCCTATGGAACTGCCTCGGTGAGTTTTCTCCTTCATTACAGAAACGGCTTTTTCAAAAATATGG
TATTGATAATCCTGATATGAATAAATTGCAGTTTCATTTGATGCTCGATGAGTTTTTCTAATCAGAATTG
GTTAATTGGTTGTAACACTGGCAGAGCATTACGCTGACTTGACGGGACGGCGGCTTTGTTGAATAAATCG
AACTTTTGCTGAGTTGAAGGATCAGATCACGCATCTTCCCGACAACGCAGACCGTTCCGTGGCAAAGCAA
AAGTTCAAAATCACCAACTGGTCCACCTACAACAAAGCTCTCACCAACCGTGGCTCCCTCACTTTCTGGC
TGGATGATGGGGCGATTCAGGCCTGGTATGAGTCAGCAACACCTTCTTCACGAGGCAGACCTCACTAGTT
CCATGAGCGTCAGACCCCGTAGAAAAGATCAAAGGATCTTCTTGAGATCCTTTTTTTCTGCGCGTAATCT
GCTGCTTGCAAACAAAAAAACCACCGCTACCAGCGGTGGTTTGTTTGCCGGATCAAGAGCTACCAACTCT
TTTTCCGAAGGTAACTGGCTTCAGCAGAGCGCAGATACCAAATACTGTCCTTCTAGTGTAGCCGTAGTTA
GGCCACCACTTCAAGAACTCTGTAGCACCGCCTACATACCTCGCTCTGCTAATCCTGTTACCAGTGGCTG
CTGCCAGTGGCGATAAGTCGTGTCTTACCGGGTTGGACTCAAGACGATAGTTACCGGATAAGGCGCAGCG
GTCGGGCTGAACGGGGGGTTCGTGCACACAGCCCAGCTTGGAGCGAACGACCTACACCGAACTGAGATAC
CTACAGCGTGAGCTATGAGAAAGCGCCACGCTTCCCGAGGGGAGAAAGGCGGACAGGTATCCGGTAAGCG
GCAGGGTCGGAACAGGAGAGCGCACGAGGGAGCTTCCAGGGGGAAACGCCTGGTATCTTTATAGTCCTGT
CGGGTTTCGCCACCTCTGACTTGAGCGTCGATTTTTGTGATGCTCGTCAGGGGGGCGGAGCCTATGGAAA
AACGCCAGCAACGCGGCCTTTTTACGGTTCCTGGCCTTTTGCTGGCCTTTTGCTCACATGTTCTTTCCTG
CGTTATCCCCTGATTCTGTGGATAACCGTATTACCGCCTTTGAGTGAGCTGATACCGCTCGCCGCAGCCG
AACGACCGAGCGCAACGCGTGAGCCCACCAGCTCCGTAAGTTCGGGCGCTGTGTGGCTCGTACCCGCGCA
TTCAGGCGGCAGGGGGTCTAACGGGTCTAAGGCGGCGTGTACGGCCGCCACAGCGGCTCTCAGCGGCCCG
GAAACGTCCTCGAAACGACGCATGTGTTCCTCCTGGTTGGTACAGGTGGTTGGGGGTGCTCGGCTGTCGC
TGGTGTTCCACCACCAGGGCTCGACGGGAGAGCGGGGGAGTGTGCAGTTGTGGGGTGGCCCCTCAGCGAA
ATATCTGACTTGGAGCTCGTGTCGGACCATACACCGGTGATTAATCGTGGTCTACTACCAAGCGTGAGCC
ACGTCGCCGACGAATTTGAGCAGCTCTGGCTGCCGTACTGGCCGCTGGCAAGCGACGATCTGCTCGAGGG
GATCTACCGCCAAAGCCGCGCGTCGGCCCTAGGCCGCCGGTACATCGAGGCGAACCCAACAGCGCTGGCA
AACCTGCTGGTCGTGGACGTAGACCATCCAGACGCAGCGCTCCGAGCGCTCAGCGCCCGGGGGTCCCATC
CGCTGCCCAACGCGATCGTGGGCAATCGCGCCAACGGCCACGCACACGCAGTGTGGGCACTCAACGCCCC
TGTTCCACGCACCGAATACGCGCGGCGTAAGCCGCTCGCATACATGGCGGCGTGCGCCGAAGGCCTTCGG
CGCGCCGTCGATGGCGACCGCAGTTACTCAGGCCTCATGACCAAAAACCCCGGCCACATCGCCTGGGAAA
CGGAATGGCTCCACTCAGATCTCTACACACTCAGCCACATCGAGGCCGAGCTCGGCGCGAACATGCCACC
GCCGCGCTGGCGTCAGCAGACCACGTACAAAGCGGCTCCGACGCCGCTAGGGCGGAATTGCGCACTGTTC
GATTCCGTCAGGTTGTGGGCCTATCGTCCCGCCCTCATGCGGATCTACCTGCCGACCCGGAACGTGGACG
GACTCGGCCGCGCGATCTATGCCGAGTGCCACGCGCGAAACGCCGAATTTCCGTGCAACGACGTGTGTCC
CGGACCGCTACCGGACAGCGAGGTCCGCGCCATCGCCAACAGCATTTGGCGTTGGATCACAACCAAGTCG
CGCATTTGGGCGGACGGGATCGTGGTCTACGAGGCCACACTCAGTGCGCGCCAGTCGGCCATCTCGCGGA
AGGGCGCAGCAGCGCGCACGGCGGCGAGCACAGTTGCGCGGCGCGCAAAGTCCGCGTCAGCCATGGAGGC
ATTGCTATGAGCGACGGCTACAGCGACGGCTACAACCGGCAGCCGACTGTCCGCAAAAAGCGGCGCGTGA
CCGCCGCCGAAGGCGCTCGAATCACCGGACTATCCGAACGCCACGTCGTCCGGCTCGTGGCGCAGGAACG
CAGCGAGTGGCTCGCCGAGCAGGCTGCACGCCGCGAACGCATCCGCGCCTATCACGACGACGAGGGCCAC
TCTTGGCCGCAAACGGCCAAACATTTCGGGCTGCATCTGGACACCGTTAAGCGACTCGGCTATCGGGCGA
GGAAAGAGCGTGCGGCAGAACAGGAAGCGGCTCAAAAGGCCCACAACGAAGCCGACAATCCACCGCTGTT
CTAACGCAATTGGGGAGCGGGTGTCGCGGGGGTTCCGTGGGGGGTTCCGTTGCAACGGGTCGGACAGGTA
AAAGTCCTGGTAGACGCTAGTTTTCTGGTTTGGGCCATGCCTGTCTCGTTGCGTGTTTCGTTGCGCCCGT
TTTGAATACCAGCCAGACGAGACGGGGTTCTACGAATCTTGGTCGATACCAAGCCATTTCCGCTGAATAT
CGGGGAGCTCACCGCCAGAATCGGTGGTTGTGGTGATGTACGTGGCGAACTCCGTTGTAGTGCCTGTGGT
GGCATCCGTGGCGCGGCCGCGGTACCAGATCTTTAAATCTAGAGGTGACCACAACGCGCCCGCTTTGATC
GGGGACGTCTGCGGCCGACCATTTACGGGTCTTGTTGTCGTTGGCGGTCATGGGCCGAACATACTCACCC
GGATCGGAGGGCCGAGGACAAGGTCGAACGAGGGGCATGACCCGGTGCGGGGCTTCTTGCACTCGGCATA
GGCGAGTGCTAAGAATAACGTTGGCACTCGCGACCGGGATACGACTCACTATAGGTACCGGTGATACCAG
CATCGTCTTGATGCCCTTGGCAGCACCCTGCTAAGGAGGCAACAAGATGCATATG
Features (pLannotate 1.2.2; 6 found; start..end, strand, type, name):
     43..789     +  CDS            APEX2: soybean ascorbate peroxidase, engineered to serve as a monomeric tag for electron microscopy and live-cell proteomics (Lam et al., 2015) more active than the original APEX due to the A134P mutation
    859..905     +  terminator     rrnB T1 terminator: transcription terminator T1 from the E. coli rrnB gene
   1066..1881    +  CDS            KanR: aminoglycoside phosphotransferase; aph(3')-Ia; confers resistance to kanamycin in bacteria or G418 (Geneticin®) in eukaryotes
   2022..2165    +  CDS            TRA2_ECOLX (fragment): Protein predicted: Swiss-Prot protein existence level 4. Required for transposition of transposon Tn903. From Escherichia coli.
   2212..2800    +  rep_origin     ori: high-copy-number ColE1/pMB1/pBR322/pUC origin of replication
   5079..5095    +  promoter       T7 promoter (fragment): promoter for bacteriophage T7 RNA polymerase
