[The description below was written by a language model from this plasmid's Addgene catalogue record and pLannotate feature annotations shown in this document.]
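Description:
pRibo-APEX2 is an episomal, multi-copy E. coli–mycobacteria shuttle plasmid for theophylline-inducible expression of the engineered peroxidase APEX2 in the mycobacterial cytoplasm. Its backbone, pRibo BsaHind, is a derivative of pMV261 in which the hsp60 promoter region has been modified to include a theophylline-responsive riboswitch. In this "hsp60-ribo" arrangement, production of the downstream protein depends on adding the small-molecule ligand. In E. coli the plasmid replicates from a high-copy ColE1/pUC-type origin and is selected with kanamycin through an aph(3')-Ia gene. A short neighbouring fragment of a Tn903 transposition protein is probably a remnant of the source of that marker.

The payload is an approximately 800 bp insert encoding APEX2 with an N-terminal V5 epitope tag, followed by the rrnB T1 transcription terminator. APEX2 is a monomeric soybean ascorbate peroxidase variant whose A134P substitution makes it more active than the original APEX. According to the record, the gene was subcloned from a mammalian mito-APEX plasmid and then converted to APEX2 by site-directed mutagenesis. The enzyme is used for proximity labelling and electron microscopy. The associated work concerns compartment-specific, peroxidase-mediated biotinylation of bacterial proteins, for which this construct provides the cytoplasmically localised enzyme.

Two sequence records are annotated, a depositor sequence of 5,136 nt and a sequencing-derived one of 5,165 nt. Both carry the same six features in the same order but start at different coordinates. Neither table annotates the hsp60-riboswitch promoter, the V5 tag or a mycobacterial replication origin, which leaves roughly 2 kb beyond the E. coli origin undescribed. The short T7 promoter fragment upstream of the insert is only a partial match and is not stated to have a function.
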