Addgene plasmid #111698: pRibo-APEX2
Purpose: Theophylline-inducible expression of APEX2 from a mycobacterial shuttle plasmid (episomal)
Depositing lab: Jessica Seeliger. Depositing organization: Stony Brook University. Publication: Compartment-Specific Labeling of Bacterial Periplasmic Proteins by Peroxidase-Mediated Biotinylation. Ganapathy US, Bai L, Wei L, Eckartt KA, Lett CM, Previti ML, Carrico IS, Seeliger JC. ACS Infect Dis. 2018 Apr 30. doi: 10.1021/acsinfecdis.8b00044. PubMed 29708735.
Backbone
  Vector backbone: pRibo BsaHind
  Total vector size (bp): 5136
  Modifications to backbone: Derivative of pMV261with promoter modified to include theophylline-inducible riboswitch (AddGene #36251). See reference: Seeliger JC, Topp S, Sogi KM, Previti ML, Gallivan JP, Bertozzi CR. A riboswitch-based inducible gene expression system for mycobacteria. PLoS ONE. 2012;7(1):e29266. PMCID: 3261144
  Vector type: Bacterial Expression
Growth in bacteria
  Bacterial resistance: Kanamycin, 50 μg/mL
  Growth temperature: 37°C
  Growth strain: DH5alpha
  Copy number: High Copy
Gene/Insert
  Gene/Insert name: APEX2
  Insert size (bp): 801
  Promoter: hsp60-ribo
  Tag / fusion protein: V5 (N terminal on insert)
  Cloning method: Ligation Independent Cloning
  Sequencing primers: 5′ CTAGAGGTGaCCACAACG; 3′ GATGCCTGGCAGTCGATC
Resource information
  A portion of this plasmid was derived from a plasmid made by: Alice Ting (pcDNA3-mito-APEX, Addgene plasmid #42607)
Terms and licenses: Academic/Nonprofit Terms; Industry Terms: Not Available to Industry
Depositor comments: This plasmid is for theophylline-inducible expression of APEX2 in the cytoplasm of mycobacteria. It is episomal and multi-copy. The APEX gene was subcloned from pcDNA3-mito-APEX and subsequently mutated by site-directed mutagenesis to generate the optimized variant APEX2. See also references: Rhee HW, Zou P, Udeshi ND, Martell JD, Mootha VK, Carr SA, Ting AY. Proteomic mapping of mitochondria in living cells via spatially restricted enzymatic tagging. Science. 2013;339(6125):1328-31. PMCID: 3916822. Lam SS, Martell JD, Kamer KJ, Deerinck TJ, Ellisman MH, Mootha VK, Ting AY. Directed evolution of APEX2 for electron microscopy and proximity labeling. Nat Methods. 2015;12(1):51-4. PMCID: 4296904
How to cite: pRibo-APEX2 was a gift from Jessica Seeliger (Addgene plasmid # 111698 ; http://n2t.net/addgene:111698 ; RRID:Addgene_111698)
